>Addgene plasmid #164456 | AiP12256-pAAV-AiE0462m-minBG-SYFP2-WPRE3-BGHpA (Alias: CN2256) | addgene full sequence | sequence record 325687 | Addgene NGS Result
CCTGCAGGCAGCTGCGCGCTCGCTCGCTCACTGAGGCCGCCCGGGCGTCGGGCGACCTTTGGTCGCCCGG
CCTCAGTGAGCGAGCGAGCGCGCAGAGAGGGAGTGGCCAACTCCATCACTAGGGGTTCCTGCGGCCGCAC
GCGTGCTGGTGGGTGGGAAGAGTTTAGTAACTGCTCACCAATGGTGCTGTAGACATTATCAGTTGCAAGA
AGTGTTTTAATTTCAGAGAAATTAAAATATGCAAAATATGTGTCTCTGAATCAACAAAACATGGTGCCTC
AGGTTTCCGTATCTGTGTGGGCCTGTTTTTAGGTTTTCTGTTCTATCTATTCCTGGGCTTCCACCACACT
GTGTTAATGAGGATAACTTTAAAATACATCTTGATATTTAGTAGAGCGCATTTCCACGCCTGATTCATCA
CGAGCACCTTAACTTGTCTTGGTTCTTCTGCGGAGATGTTGGCACCAGCTTCTTCACCCGTGACTCCAGC
TTCTGGGGAACCTGTGCTCTCACCCCTGCCCCGCCTGTGCCTGCCAGGCACACCTTAATGAGCTCGGGCT
GGGCATAAAAGTCAGGGCAGAGCCATCTATTGCTTACATTTGCTTCTGGGATCCAGATCTTTCGAAGCTA
GCGCTACCGGTCGCCACCATGGTGAGCAAGGGCGAGGAGCTGTTCACCGGGGTGGTGCCCATCCTGGTCG
AGCTGGACGGCGACGTAAACGGCCACAAGTTCAGCGTGTCCGGCGAGGGCGAGGGCGATGCCACCTACGG
CAAGCTGACCCTGAAGCTGATCTGCACCACCGGCAAGCTGCCCGTGCCCTGGCCCACCCTCGTGACCACC
CTGGGCTACGGCGTGCAGTGCTTCGCCCGCTACCCCGACCACATGAAGCAGCACGACTTCTTCAAGTCCG
CCATGCCCGAAGGCTACGTCCAGGAGCGCACCATCTTCTTCAAGGACGACGGCAACTACAAGACCCGCGC
CGAGGTGAAGTTCGAGGGCGACACCCTGGTGAACCGCATCGAGCTGAAGGGCATCGACTTCAAGGAGGAC
GGCAACATCCTGGGGCACAAGCTGGAGTACAACTACAACAGCCACAACGTCTATATCACCGCCGACAAGC
AGAAGAACGGCATCAAGGCCAACTTCAAGATCCGCCACAACATCGAGGACGGCGGCGTGCAGCTCGCCGA
CCACTACCAGCAGAACACCCCCATCGGCGACGGCCCCGTGCTGCTGCCCGACAACCACTACCTGAGCTAC
CAGTCCAAGCTGAGCAAAGACCCCAACGAGAAGCGCGATCACATGGTCCTGCTGGAGTTCGTGACCGCCG
CCGGGATCACTCTCGGCATGGACGAGCTGTACAAGTAAGTCGACGGCGCGCCGCGGCCGCGAATTCGATA
TCATAATCAACCTCTGGATTACAAAATTTGTGAAAGATTGACTGGTATTCTTAACTATGTTGCTCCTTTT
ACGCTATGTGGATACGCTGCTTTAATGCCTTTGTATCATGCTATTGCTTCCCGTATGGCTTTCATTTTCT
CCTCCTTGTATAAATCCTGGTTAGTTCTTGCCACGGCGGAACTCATCGCCGCCTGCCTTGCCCGCTGCTG
GACAGGGGCTCGGCTGTTGGGCACTGACAATTCCGTGGCTCGAGAGATCTTCGACTGTGCCTTCTAGTTG
CCAGCCATCTGTTGTTTGCCCCTCCCCCGTGCCTTCCTTGACCCTGGAAGGTGCCACTCCCACTGTCCTT
TCCTAATAAAATGAGGAAATTGCATCGCATTGTCTGAGTAGGTGTCATTCTATTCTGGGGGGTGGGGTGG
GGCAGGACAGCAAGGGGGAGGATTGGGAAGACAATAGCAGGCATGAGATCTCACGTGCGGACCGAGCGGC
CGCAGGAACCCCTAGTGATGGAGTTGGCCACTCCCTCTCTGCGCGCTCGCTCGCTCACTGAGGCCGGGCG
ACCAAAGGTCGCCCGACGCCCGGGCTTTGCCCGGGCGGCCTCAGTGAGCGAGCGAGCGCGCAGCTGCCTG
CAGGGGCGCCTGATGCGGTATTTTCTCCTTACGCATCTGTGCGGTATTTCACACCGCATA
[95 nt withheld, positions 2091-2185]
T
[46 nt withheld, positions 2187-2232]
C
[141 nt withheld, positions 2234-2374]
CCTTTGACGTTGGAGTCCACGTTCTTT
[37 nt withheld, positions 2402-2438]
ACTCTATCTCGGGCTATTCTTTTGATTTATAAGGGATTTTGCCGATTTCGGTCTATTGGTTAAAAAATGA
GCTGATTTAACAAAAATTTAACGCGAATTTTAACAAAATATTAACGTTTACAATTTTATGGTGCACTCTC
AGTACAATCTGCTCTGATGCCGCATAGTTAAGCCAGCCCCGACACCCGCCAACACCCGCTGACGCGCCCT
GACGGGCTTGTCTGCTCCCGGCATCCGCTTACAGACAAGCTGTGACCGTCTCCGGGAGCTGCATGTGTCA
GAGGTTTTCACCGTCATCACCGAAACGCGCGAGACGAAAGGGCCTCGTGATACGCCTATTTTTATAGGTT
AATGTCATGATAATAATGGTTTCTTAGACGTCAGGTGGCACTTTTCGGGGAAATGTGCGCGGAACCCCTA
TTTGTTTATTTTTCTAAATACATTCAAATATGTATCCGCTCATGAGACAATAACCCTGATAAATGCTTCA
ATAATATTGAAAAAGGAAGAGTATGAGTATTCAACATTTCCGTGTCGCCCTTATTCCCTTTTTTGCGGCA
TTTTGCCTTCCTGTTTTTGCTCACCCAGAAACGCTGGTGAAAGTAAAAGATGCTGAAGATCAGTTGGGTG
CACGAGTGGGTTACATCGAACTGGATCTCAACAGCGGTAAGATCCTTGAGAGTTTTCGCCCCGAAGAACG
TTTTCCAATGATGAGCACTTTTAAAGTTCTGCTATGTGGCGCGGTATTATCCCGTATTGACGCCGGGCAA
GAGCAACTCGGTCGCCGCATACACTATTCTCAGAATGACTTGGTTGAGTACTCACCAGTCACAGAAAAGC
ATCTTACGGATGGCATGACAGTAAGAGAATTATGCAGTGCTGCCATAACCATGAGTGATAACACTGCGGC
CAACTTACTTCTGACAACGATCGGAGGACCGAAGGAGCTAACCGCTTTTTTGCACAACATGGGGGATCAT
GTAACTCGCCTTGATCGTTGGGAACCGGAGCTGAATGAAGCCATACCAAACGACGAGCGTGACACCACGA
TGCCTGTAGCAATGGCAACAACGTTGCGCAAACTATTAACTGGCGAACTACTTACTCTAGCTTCCCGGCA
ACAATTAATAGACTGGATGGAGGCGGATAAAGTTGCAGGACCACTTCTGCGCTCGGCCCTTCCGGCTGGC
TGGTTTATTGCTGATAAATCTGGAGCCGGTGAGCGTGGGTCTCGCGGTATCATTGCAGCACTGGGGCCAG
ATGGTAAGCCCTCCCGTATCGTAGTTATCTACACGACGGGGAGTCAGGCAACTATGGATGAACGAAATAG
ACAGATCGCTGAGATAGGTGCCTCACTGATTAAGCATTGGTAACTGTCAGACCAAGTTTACTCATATATA
CTTTAGATTGATTTAAAACTTCATTTTTAATTTAAAAGGATCTAGGTGAAGATCCTTTTTGATAATCTCA
TGACCAAAATCCCTTAACGTGAGTTTTCGTTCCACTGAGCGTCAGACCCCGTAGAAAAGATCAAAGGATC
TTCTTGAGATCCTTTTTTTCTGCGCGTAATCTGCTGCTTGCAAACAAAAAAACCACCGCTACCAGCGGTG
GTTTGTTTGCCGGATCAAGAGCTACCAACTCTTTTTCCGAAGGTAACTGGCTTCAGCAGAGCGCAGATAC
CAAATACTGTTCTTCTAGTGTAGCCGTAGTTAGGCCACCACTTCAAGAACTCTGTAGCACCGCCTACATA
CCTCGCTCTGCTAATCCTGTTACCAGTGGCTGCTGCCAGTGGCGATAAGTCGTGTCTTACCGGGTTGGAC
TCAAGACGATAGTTACCGGATAAGGCGCAGCGGTCGGGCTGAACGGGGGGTTCGTGCACACAGCCCAGCT
TGGAGCGAACGACCTACACCGAACTGAGATACCTACAGCGTGAGCTATGAGAAAGCGCCACGCTTCCCGA
AGGGAGAAAGGCGGACAGGTATCCGGTAAGCGGCAGGGTCGGAACAGGAGAGCGCACGAGGGAGCTTCCA
GGGGGAAACGCCTGGTATCTTTATAGTCCTGTCGGGTTTCGCCACCTCTGACTTGAGCGTCGATTTTTGT
GATGCTCGTCAGGGGGGCGGAGCCTATGGAAAAACGCCAGCAACGCGGCCTTTTTACGGTTCCTGGCCTT
TTGCTGGCCTTTTGCTCACATGT
Features (pLannotate 1.2.2; 14 found; start..end, strand, type, name):
     12..39      +  repeat_region  AAV2 ITR (fragment): inverted terminal repeat of adeno-associated virus serotype 2 inverted
     68..95      +  repeat_region  AAV2 ITR (fragment): inverted terminal repeat of adeno-associated virus serotype 2 inverted
    649..1365    +  CDS            SYFP2: SYFP2 is a basic (constitutively fluorescent) yellow fluorescent protein published in 2006, derived from Aequorea victoria. It is reported to be a very rapidly-maturing monomer with moderate acid sensitivity.
   1405..1562    +  misc_feature   WPRE (fragment): woodchuck hepatitis virus posttranscriptional regulatory element
   1568..1648    +  misc_feature   WPRE (fragment): woodchuck hepatitis virus posttranscriptional regulatory element
   1665..1776    +  polyA_signal   bGH poly(A) signal: bovine growth hormone polyadenylation signal
   1894..2034    +  repeat_region  AAV2 ITR: inverted terminal repeat of adeno-associated virus serotype 2 inverted
   2039..2090    -  misc_feature   bom (fragment): basis of mobility region from pBR322
   2109..2564    +  rep_origin     f1 ori (sequence partly withheld): f1 bacteriophage origin of replication; arrow indicates direction of (+) strand synthesis
   2565..2614    -  misc_feature   bom (fragment): basis of mobility region from pBR322
   2716..2751    -  CDS            rop (fragment): Rop protein, which maintains plasmids at low copy number; rop
   2846..2950    +  promoter       AmpR promoter: bla
   2951..3811    +  CDS            AmpR: β-lactamase; bla; confers resistance to ampicillin, carbenicillin, and related antibiotics
   3982..4570    +  rep_origin     ori: high-copy-number ColE1/pMB1/pBR322/pUC origin of replication
