[The description below was written by a language model from this plasmid's Addgene catalogue record and pLannotate feature annotations shown in this document.]
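Description:
AiP12256-pAAV-AiE0462m-minBG-SYFP2-WPRE3-BGHpA (alias CN2256) is a recombinant AAV transfer plasmid of about 4.6 kb, built to produce an enhancer-driven virus that directly expresses a fluorescent reporter. It is maintained in bacteria through a high-copy ColE1/pUC-type origin and selected with ampicillin via the bla gene and its own promoter. The backbone also carries an f1 phage origin and short remnants of pBR322 bom and rop sequences. AAV2 inverted terminal repeats flank the expression cassette and provide the cis signals for replication and packaging of the intervening DNA into AAV particles. The annotation detects the downstream ITR in full but only short fragments of the upstream one, which may reflect the difficulty of sequencing or annotating these repeats rather than a true deletion. The recorded recombination-deficient growth strain is consistent with the instability of such repeats.

As the name and backbone field indicate, the payload consists of the candidate enhancer AiE0462m (eHGT_462m) placed upstream of a minimal beta-globin promoter. Neither element is called in the feature table, but they presumably lie in the unannotated stretch between the upstream ITR and the reporter. A minimal promoter has little activity on its own, so expression depends mainly on the enhancer. The reporter is SYFP2, a rapidly maturing monomeric yellow fluorescent protein derived from Aequorea victoria. It is followed by WPRE3, a shortened woodchuck hepatitis virus posttranscriptional element that boosts transcript expression while saving packaging space, and by a bovine growth hormone polyadenylation signal. The construct belongs to a collection of enhancer viruses developed for cell-subclass-specific labeling in the brain. The record does not state which cell population this particular enhancer targets.
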