Addgene plasmid #164456: AiP12256-pAAV-AiE0462m-minBG-SYFP2-WPRE3-BGHpA (Alias: CN2256)
Purpose: Direct-expressing SYFP2 AAV Virus
Depositing lab: Allen Institute for Brain Science & Jonathan Ting. Depositing organization: Allen Institute. Publication: Enhancer viruses for combinatorial cell-subclass-specific labeling. Graybuck LT, Daigle TL, Sedeno-Cortes AE, Walker M, Kalmbach B, Lenz GH, Morin E, Nguyen TN, Garren E, Bendrick JL, Kim TK, Zhou T, Mortrud M, Yao S, Siverts LA, Larsen R, Gore BB, Szelenyi ER, Trader C, Balaram P, van Velthoven CTJ, Chiang M, Mich JK, Dee N, Goldy J, Cetin AH, Smith K, Way SW, Esposito L, Yao Z, Gradinaru V, Sunkin SM, Lein E, Levi BP, Ting JT, Zeng H, Tasic B. Neuron. 2021 Mar 23. pii: S0896-6273(21)00159-8. doi: 10.1016/j.neuron.2021.03.011. PubMed 33789083.
Backbone
  Vector backbone: rAAV-eHGT_462m-minBglobin-SYFP2-WPRE3-BGHpA
  Backbone manufacturer: Allen Institute for Brain Science
  Vector type: AAV
Growth in bacteria
  Bacterial resistance: Ampicillin, 100 μg/mL
  Growth temperature: 37°C
  Growth strain: NEB Stable
  Copy number: High Copy
Gene/Insert
  Gene/Insert name: SYFP2
  Species: Synthetic
  Insert size (bp): 720
  Promoter: minBetaGlobin
  Cloning method: Ligation Independent Cloning
  Sequencing primers: 5′ AGCGCACGAGGGAGCTT; 3′ ACGTCGCCGTCCAGCTC
Terms and licenses: Academic/Nonprofit Terms; Industry Terms: Not Available to Industry
Depositor comments: Funded by BRAIN initiative.
How to cite: AiP12256-pAAV-AiE0462m-minBG-SYFP2-WPRE3-BGHpA (Alias: CN2256) was a gift from Allen Institute for Brain Science & Jonathan Ting (Addgene plasmid # 164456 ; http://n2t.net/addgene:164456 ; RRID:Addgene_164456)
